Addgene plasmid #156733: pD649-HAsp-OPCML-Fc(DAPA)-AviTag-6xHis
Purpose: Mammalian expression of cell-surface protein extracellular domain fused to Fc(DAPA)-Avi-6xHis. Protein is secreted from cells.
Depositing lab: Chris Garcia. Depositing organization: Stanford University. Publication: A Human IgSF Cell-Surface Interactome Reveals a Complex Network of Protein-Protein Interactions. Wojtowicz WM, Vielmetter J, Fernandes RA, Siepe DH, Eastman CL, Chisholm GB, Cox S, Klock H, Anderson PW, Rue SM, Miller JJ, Glaser SM, Bragstad ML, Vance J, Lam AW, Lesley SA, Zinn K, Garcia KC. Cell. 2020 Aug 20;182(4):1027-1043.e17. doi: 10.1016/j.cell.2020.07.025. PubMed 32822567.
Backbone
  Vector backbone: pD649
  Backbone size w/o insert (bp): 6106
  Vector type: Mammalian Expression
Growth in bacteria
  Bacterial resistance: Ampicillin, 100 μg/mL
  Growth temperature: 37°C
  Growth strain: DH5alpha
  Copy number: High Copy
Gene/Insert
  Gene/Insert name: OPCML (alt name: OPCM)
  Species: H. sapiens (human)
  Insert size (bp): 876
  Mutation: Fc region of human IgG contains D265A and P329A mutations (DAPA)
  Entrez Gene: OPCML (a.k.a. OPCM, OBCAM, IGLON1)
  Promoter: CMV/SP6
  Tag / fusion protein: Fc(DAPA)-AviTag-6xHis (C terminal on backbone)
  Cloning method: Restriction Enzyme; 5′ cloning site GCGGCCGC (not destroyed); 3′ cloning site GGCGCGCC (not destroyed)
  Sequencing primers: 5′ ATTTAGGTGACACTATAG; 3′ CACGTACCAGTTGAACTTCACC
Resource information
  A portion of this plasmid was derived from a plasmid made by: synthesis by ThermoFisher
Terms and licenses: Academic/Nonprofit Terms; Industry Terms: Not Available to Industry
Depositor comments: Some plasmids in this collection may have an IS4-like element ISVsa5 family transposase upstream of the CMV promoter.
How to cite: pD649-HAsp-OPCML-Fc(DAPA)-AviTag-6xHis was a gift from Chris Garcia (Addgene plasmid # 156733 ; http://n2t.net/addgene:156733 ; RRID:Addgene_156733)
