[The description below was written by a language model from this plasmid's Addgene catalogue record and pLannotate feature annotations shown in this document.]
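Description:
pD649-HAsp-OPCML-Fc(DAPA)-AviTag-6xHis is a mammalian expression plasmid built on the pD649 backbone for producing a secreted, Fc-fused form of the extracellular domain of human OPCML (also called OBCAM or IGLON1), an IgLON-family immunoglobulin superfamily cell-surface protein. In E. coli it is maintained as a high-copy plasmid through a ColE1/pUC-type origin and selected with ampicillin via the β-lactamase gene. The annotation also picks up short remnants of KanR, lacZα, an rrnB terminator and f1 ori, which appear to be backbone fragments rather than functional parts.

Expression is driven by the CMV enhancer and immediate early promoter, followed by a fragment of CMV intron A and an SP6 promoter that also serves as a sequencing primer site. The name indicates an HA signal peptide, although the automated annotation labels the short leader region as an IgH signal sequence fragment. Either way, a secretion signal precedes the OPCML ectodomain, which was cloned between preserved NotI and AscI sites. Downstream, in frame, is a human IgG Fc region (annotated by similarity as IGHG4; the record does not state the subclass) carrying the D265A and P329A "DAPA" substitutions, which are generally used to reduce Fc effector binding. This is followed by an AviTag for site-specific biotinylation by BirA and a 6xHis tag for metal-affinity purification, with a bGH polyadenylation signal terminating the transcript. A separate SV40/EM7-driven cassette contains a puromycin resistance gene with an SV40 poly(A), which could allow selection in mammalian cells.

The plasmid belongs to a collection used to map extracellular protein-protein interactions among human IgSF cell-surface proteins. The depositor notes that some plasmids in this collection may carry an IS4-like transposase insertion upstream of the CMV promoter.
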