Features (pLannotate 1.2.2; 21 found; start..end, strand, type, name):
    119..143     -  CDS            KanR (fragment): aminoglycoside phosphotransferase; aph(3')-Ia; confers resistance to kanamycin
    254..842     +  rep_origin     ori: high-copy-number ColE1/pMB1/pBR322/pUC origin of replication
   1067..1084    +  terminator     rrnB T2 terminator (fragment): transcription terminator T2 from the E. coli rrnB gene
   1109..1128    -  CDS            lacZα (fragment): LacZα fragment of β-galactosidase; lacZ fragment
   1584..1600    +  protein_bind   lac operator: The lac repressor binds to the lac operator to inhibit transcription in E. coli. This inhibition can be relieved by adding lactose or isopropyl-β-D-thiogalactopyranoside (IPTG). lac repressor encoded by lacI
   1843..2146    +  enhancer       CMV enhancer: human cytomegalovirus immediate early enhancer
   2147..2350    +  promoter       CMV promoter: human cytomegalovirus (CMV) immediate early promoter
   2486..2529    +  intron         CMV intron (fragment): modified intron A from human cytomegalovirus
   2581..2599    +  promoter       SP6 promoter: promoter for bacteriophage SP6 RNA polymerase
   2603..2640    +  CDS            IgH signal sequence (fragment): signal sequence from the mouse immunoglobulin heavy chain variable region
   2728..3657    +  CDS            OPCML (fragment): OPCM_HUMAN - Also known as IGLON1, OBCAM. Experimental evidence at protein level: Swiss-Prot protein existence level 1. Binds opioids in the presence of acidic lipids; probably involved in cell contact. From Homo sapiens (Human).
   3547..4317    +  CDS            IGHG4 (fragment): IGHG4_HUMAN - Experimental evidence at protein level: Swiss-Prot protein existence level 1. Constant region of immunoglobulin heavy chains. Immunoglobulins, also known as antibodies, are membrane-bound or secreted glycoproteins produced by B lymphocytes. In the recognition phase of humoral immunity, the membrane-bound immunoglobulins serve as receptors which, upon binding of a specific antigen, trigger the clonal expansion and differentiation of B lymphocytes into immunoglobulins- secreting plasma cells. Secreted immunoglobulins mediate the effector phase of humoral immunity, which results in
   4532..4643    +  polyA_signal   bGH poly(A) signal: bovine growth hormone polyadenylation signal
   4644..4752    +  rep_origin     f1 ori (fragment): f1 bacteriophage origin of replication; arrow indicates direction of (+) strand synthesis
   4766..5095    +  promoter       SV40 promoter: SV40 enhancer and early promoter
   5143..5190    +  promoter       EM7 promoter: synthetic bacterial promoter&nbsp
   5209..5808    +  CDS            PuroR (fragment): puromycin N-acetyltransferase; pac from Streptomyces; confers resistance to puromycin
   5818..5943    +  CDS            ble (fragment): BLE_KLEPN - Experimental evidence at protein level: Swiss-Prot protein existence level 1. Binding protein with a strong affinity to the bleomycin family of antibiotics. Binds to CL990; an antimitotic-antibiotic compound. From Klebsiella pneumoniae.
   5938..6059    +  polyA_signal   SV40 poly(A) signal: SV40 polyadenylation signal
   6112..6972    -  CDS            AmpR: β-lactamase; bla; confers resistance to ampicillin, carbenicillin, and related antibiotics
   6975..89      -  promoter       AmpR promoter (fragment) (across the origin): bla
>Addgene plasmid #156733 | pD649-HAsp-OPCML-Fc(DAPA)-AviTag-6xHis | addgene full sequence | sequence record 434532 | Addgene NGS Result
TTTCAATATTATTGAAGCATTTATCAGGGTTATTGTCTCATGAGCGGATACATATTTGAATGTATTTAGA
AAAATAAACAAATAGGGGTCAGTGTTACAACCAATTAACCAATTCTGAACATTATCGCGAGCCCATTTAT
ACCTGAATATGGCTCATAACACCCCTTGCTCATGACCAAAATCCCTTAACGTGAGTTACGCGCGCGTCGT
TCCACTGAGCGTCAGACCCCGTAGAAAAGATCAAAGGATCTTCTTGAGATCCTTTTTTTCTGCGCGTAAT
CTGCTGCTTGCAAACAAAAAAACCACCGCTACCAGCGGTGGTTTGTTTGCCGGATCAAGAGCTACCAACT
CTTTTTCCGAAGGTAACTGGCTTCAGCAGAGCGCAGATACCAAATACTGTTCTTCTAGTGTAGCCGTAGT
TAGCCCACCACTTCAAGAACTCTGTAGCACCGCCTACATACCTCGCTCTGCTAATCCTGTTACCAGTGGC
TGCTGCCAGTGGCGATAAGTCGTGTCTTACCGGGTTGGACTCAAGACGATAGTTACCGGATAAGGCGCAG
CGGTCGGGCTGAACGGGGGGTTCGTGCACACAGCCCAGCTTGGAGCGAACGACCTACACCGAACTGAGAT
ACCTACAGCGTGAGCTATGAGAAAGCGCCACGCTTCCCGAAGGGAGAAAGGCGGACAGGTATCCGGTAAG
CGGCAGGGTCGGAACAGGAGAGCGCACGAGGGAGCTTCCAGGGGGAAACGCCTGGTATCTTTATAGTCCT
GTCGGGTTTCGCCACCTCTGACTTGAGCGTCGATTTTTGTGATGCTCGTCAGGGGGGCGGAGCCTATGGA
AAAACGCCAGCAACGCGGCCTTTTTACGGTTCCTGGCCTTTTGCTGGCCTTTTGCTCACATGTTCTTTCC
TGCGTTATCCCCTGATTCTGTGGATAACCGTATTACCGCCTTTGAGTGAGCTGATACCGCTCGCCGCAGC
CGAACGACCGAGCGCAGCGAGTCAGTGAGCGAGGAAGCGGAAGGCGAGAGTAGGGAACTGCCAGGCATCA
AACTAAGCAGAAGGCCCCTGACGGATGGCCTTTTTGCGTTTCTACAAACTCTTTCTGTGTTGTAAAACGA
CGGCCAGTCTTAAGCTCGGGCCCCCTGGGCGGTTCTGATAACGAGTAATCGTTAATCCGCAAATAACGTA
AAAACCCGCTTCGGCGGGTTTTTTTATGGGGGGAGTTTAGGGAAAGAGCATTTGTCAGAATATTTAAGGG
CGCCTGTCACTTTGCTTGATATATGAGAATTATTTAACCTTATAAATGAGAAAAAAGCAACGCACTTTAA
ATAAGATACGTTGCTTTTTCGATTGATGAACACCTATAATTAAACTATTCATCTATTATTTATGATTTTT
TGTATATACAATATTTCTAGTTTGTTAAAGAGAATTAAGAAAATAAATCTCGAAAATAATAAAGGGAAAA
TCAGTTTTTGATATCAAAATTATACATGTCAACGATAATACAAAATATAATACAAACTATAAGATGTTAT
CAGTATTTATTATCATTTAGAATAAATTTTGTGTCGCCCTTAATTGTGAGCGGATAACAATTACGAGCTT
CATGCACAGTGGCGTTGACTCAATATTGGCCATTAGCCATATTATTCATTGGTTATATAGCATAAATCAA
TATTGGCTATTGGCCATTGCATACGTTGTATCTATATCATAATATGTACATTTATATTGGCTCATGTCCA
ATATGACCGCCATGTTGGCATTGATTATTGACTAGTTATTAATAGTAATCAATTACGGGGTCATTAGTTC
ATAGCCCATATATGGAGTTCCGCGTTACATAACTTACGGTAAATGGCCCGCCTGGCTGACCGCCCAACGA
CCCCCGCCCATTGACGTCAATAATGACGTATGTTCCCATAGTAACGCCAATAGGGACTTTCCATTGACGT
CAATGGGTGGAGTATTTACGGTAAACTGCCCACTTGGCAGTACATCAAGTGTATCATATGCCAAGTACGC
CCCCTATTGACGTCAATGACGGTAAATGGCCCGCCTGGCATTATGCCCAGTACATGACCTTATGGGACTT
TCCTACTTGGCAGTACATCTACGTATTAGTCATCGCTATTACCATGGTGATGCGGTTTTGGCAGTACATC
AATGGGCGTGGATAGCGGTTTGACTCACGGGGATTTCCAAGTCTCCACCCCATTGACGTCAATGGGAGTT
TGTTTTGGCACCAAAATCAACGGGACTTTCCAAAATGTCGTAACAACTCCGCCCCATTGACGCAAATGGG
CGGTAGGCGTGTACGGTGGGAGGTCTATATAAGCAGAGCTCGTTTAGTGAACCGTCAGATCGCCTGGAGA
CGCCATCCACGCTGTTTTGACCTCCATAGAAGACACCGGGACCGATCCAGCCTCCGCGGCCGGGAACGGT
GCATTGGAACGCGGATTCCCCGTGCCAAGAGTGACGTAAGTACCGCCTATAGAGTCTATAGGCCCACCCC
CTTGGCTTCGTTAGAACGCGGCTACAATTAATACATAACCTTATGTATCATACACATACGATTTAGGTGA
CACTATAGAATAACATCCACTTTGCCTTTCTCTCCACAGGTGTCCACTCCCAGGTCCAACTGCACCTCGG
TTCTATCGAAAACGCGCCTGCTAGCGCCACCATGAAGACCATCATTGCCCTGAGCTACATCTTCTGCCTG
GTGTTCGCTGCGGCCGCCGGTGTTCCTGTTAGAAGCGGAGATGCCACCTTTCCTAAGGCCATGGACAATG
TGACAGTGCGGCAGGGCGAAAGCGCCACACTGAGATGCACCATCGACGACAGAGTGACCAGAGTGGCCTG
GCTGAACAGAAGCACAATCCTGTACGCCGGCAACGACAAGTGGTCCATCGATCCCAGAGTGATCATCCTG
GTCAACACCCCTACACAGTACAGCATCATGATCCAGAACGTGGACGTGTACGACGAGGGCCCTTACACCT
GTAGCGTGCAGACCGACAATCACCCCAAGACCAGCAGAGTGCACCTGATCGTTCAGGTCCCACCTCAGAT
CATGAACATCAGCAGCGACATCACCGTGAACGAGGGCAGCTCTGTGACACTGCTGTGTCTGGCCATTGGC
AGACCTGAGCCTACCGTGACTTGGCGGCACCTGTCTGTGAAAGAAGGCCAGGGCTTTGTCAGCGAGGACG
AGTACCTGGAAATCTCCGACATCAAGAGGGACCAGAGCGGCGAGTATGAGTGCAGCGCTCTGAATGATGT
GGCCGCTCCTGACGTGCGGAAAGTGAAGATCACAGTGAACTACCCACCTTACATCAGCAAGGCCAAGAAT
ACCGGCGTGTCCGTGGGACAGAAGGGCATTCTGTCTTGCGAAGCCTCTGCCGTGCCTATGGCCGAGTTCC
AGTGGTTCAAAGAGGAAACCAGACTGGCCACCGGCCTGGACGGAATGAGAATCGAGAACAAGGGCAGAAT
GAGCACCCTGACCTTTTTCAACGTGTCCGAGAAGGACTACGGCAACTACACCTGTGTGGCCACCAACAAG
CTGGGCAACACCAATGCCAGCATCACACTGTATGGACCTGGCGCCGTGATCGATGGCGCGCCGGGCGGCG
ACAAGACCCACACCTGCCCCCCCTGCCCAGCTCCAGAACTGCTGGGAGGGCCTTCCGTGTTCCTGTTCCC
CCCCAAGCCCAAGGACACCCTGATGATCAGCAGGACCCCCGAGGTGACCTGCGTGGTGGTGGCCGTGTCC
CACGAGGACCCAGAGGTGAAGTTCAACTGGTACGTGGACGGCGTGGAGGTGCACAACGCCAAGACCAAGC
CCAGAGAGGAGCAGTACAACAGCACCTACAGGGTGGTGTCCGTGCTGACCGTGCTGCACCAGGACTGGCT
GAACGGCAAAGAATACAAGTGCAAAGTCTCCAACAAGGCCCTGGCTGCCCCAATCGAAAAGACAATCAGC
AAGGCCAAGGGCCAGCCACGGGAGCCCCAGGTGTACACCCTGCCCCCCAGCCGGGAGGAGATGACCAAGA
ACCAGGTGTCCCTGACCTGTCTGGTGAAGGGCTTCTACCCCAGCGATATCGCCGTGGAGTGGGAGAGCAA
CGGCCAGCCCGAGAACAACTACAAGACCACCCCCCCAGTGCTGGACAGCGACGGCAGCTTCTTCCTGTAC
AGCAAGCTGACCGTGGACAAGTCCAGGTGGCAGCAGGGCAACGTGTTCAGCTGCAGCGTGATGCACGAGG
CCCTGCACAACCACTACACCCAGAAGTCCCTGAGCCTGAGCCCCGGCGGCAGCGGTCTTAATGATATTTT
CGAGGCTCAGAAGATTGAGTGGCATGAACACCACCACCATCACCACTAAGGCCGGCCTGTAGTCACTGGC
ACAACGCGTTACCCGGTAAGCCAATCGGGTATACACGGTCGTCATACTGCAGACAGGGTTCTTCTACTTT
GCAAGATAGTCTTGAGTAGTAAAATAAATAGATAGAGAAAATCAGCCTCGACTGTGCCTTCTAGTTGCCA
GCCATCTGTTGTTTGCCCCTCCCCCGTGCCTTCCTTGACCCTGGAAGGTGCCACTCCCACTGTCCTTTCC
TAATAAAATGAGGAAATTGCATCACAACACTCAACCCTATCTCGGTCTATTCTTTTGATTTATAAGGGAT
TTTGCCGATTTCGGCCTATTGGTTAAAAAATGAGCTGATTTAACAAAAATTTAACGCGAATTAATTCTGT
GGAATGTGTGTCAGTTAGGGTGTGGAAAGTCCCCAGGCTCCCCAGCAGGCAGAAGTATGCAAAGCATGCA
TCTCAATTAGTCAGCAACCAGGTGTGGAAAGTCCCCAGGCTCCCCAGCAGGCAGAAGTATGCAAAGCATG
CATCTCAATTAGTCAGCAACCATAGTCCCGCCCCTAACTCCGCCCATCCCGCCCCTAACTCCGCCCAGTT
CCGCCCATTCTCCGCCCCATGGCTGACTAATTTTTTTTATTTATGCAGAGGCCGAGGCCGCCTCTGCCTC
TGAGCTATTCCAGAAGTAGTGAGGAGGCTTTTTTGGAGGCCTAGGCTTTTGCAAAAAGCTCCCGGGAGCT
TGTATATCCATTTTCGGATCTGATCAGCACGTGTTGACAATTAATCATCGGCATAGTATATCGGCATAGT
ATAATACGACAAGGTGAGGAACTAAACCATGACCGAGTACAAGCCCACGGTGCGCCTCGCCACCCGCGAC
GACGTCCCCAGGGCCGTACGCACCCTCGCCGCCGCGTTCGCCGACTACCCCGCCACGCGCCACACCGTCG
ATCCGGACCGCCACATCGAGCGGGTCACCGAGCTGCAAGAACTCTTCCTCACGCGCGTCGGGCTCGACAT
CGGCAAGGTGTGGGTCGCGGACGACGGCGCCGCGGTGGCGGTCTGGACCACGCCGGAGAGCGTCGAAGCG
GGGGCGGTGTTCGCCGAGATCGGCCCGCGCATGGCCGAGTTGAGCGGTTCCCGGCTGGCCGCGCAGCAAC
AGATGGAAGGCCTCCTGGCGCCGCACCGGCCCAAGGAGCCCGCGTGGTTCCTGGCCACCGTCGGCGTCTC
GCCCGACCACCAGGGCAAGGGTCTGGGCAGCGCCGTCGTGCTCCCCGGAGTGGAGGCGGCCGAGCGCGCC
GGGGTGCCCGCCTTCCTGGAGACATCCGCGCCCCGCAACCTCCCCTTCTACGAGCGGCTCGGCTTCACCG
TCACCGCCGACGTCGAGGTGCCCGAAGGACCGCGCACCTGGTGCATGACCCGCAAGCCCGGTGCCTGACA
CGTGCTACGAGATTTCGATTCCACCGCCGCCTTCTATGAAAGGTTGGGCTTCGGAATCGTTTTCCGGGAC
GCCGGCTGGATGATCCTCCAGCGCGGGGATCTCATGCTGGAGTTCTTCGCCCACCCCAACTTGTTTATTG
CAGCTTATAATGGTTACAAATAAAGCAATAGCATCACAAATTTCACAAATAAAGCATTTTTTTCACTGCA
TTCTAGTTGTGGTTTGTCCAAACTCATCAATGTATCTTATCATGTCTGTATACCGTCGACCTCTAGCTAG
AGCTTGGCGTAATCATGGTCATTACCAATGCTTAATCAGTGAGGCACCTATCTCAGCGATCTGTCTATTT
CGTTCATCCATAGTTGCCTGACTCCCCGTCGTGTAGATAACTACGATACGGGAGGGCTTACCATCTGGCC
CCAGCGCTGCGATGATACCGCGAGAACCACGCTCACCGGCTCCGGATTTATCAGCAATAAACCAGCCAGC
CGGAAGGGCCGAGCGCAGAAGTGGTCCTGCAACTTTATCCGCCTCCATCCAGTCTATTAATTGTTGCCGG
GAAGCTAGAGTAAGTAGTTCGCCAGTTAATAGTTTGCGCAACGTTGTTGCCATCGCTACAGGCATCGTGG
TGTCACGCTCGTCGTTTGGTATGGCTTCATTCAGCTCCGGTTCCCAACGATCAAGGCGAGTTACATGATC
CCCCATGTTGTGCAAAAAAGCGGTTAGCTCCTTCGGTCCTCCGATCGTTGTCAGAAGTAAGTTGGCCGCA
GTGTTATCACTCATGGTTATGGCAGCACTGCATAATTCTCTTACTGTCATGCCATCCGTAAGATGCTTTT
CTGTGACTGGTGAGTACTCAACCAAGTCATTCTGAGAATAGTGTATGCGGCGACCGAGTTGCTCTTGCCC
GGCGTCAATACGGGATAATACCGCGCCACATAGCAGAACTTTAAAAGTGCTCATCATTGGAAAACGTTCT
TCGGGGCGAAAACTCTCAAGGATCTTACCGCTGTTGAGATCCAGTTCGATGTAACCCACTCGTGCACCCA
ACTGATCTTCAGCATCTTTTACTTTCACCAGCGTTTCTGGGTGAGCAAAAACAGGAAGGCAAAATGCCGC
AAAAAAGGGAATAAGGGCGACACGGAAATGTTGAATACTCATATTCTTCCTT
