>Addgene plasmid #156733 | pD649-HAsp-OPCML-Fc(DAPA)-AviTag-6xHis | depositor partial sequence | sequence record 302576 | insert (extracellular domain)
GGTGTTCCTGTTAGAAGCGGAGATGCCACCTTTCCTAAGGCCATGGACAATGTGACAGTGCGGCAGGGCG
AAAGCGCCACACTGAGATGCACCATCGACGACAGAGTGACCAGAGTGGCCTGGCTGAACAGAAGCACAAT
CCTGTACGCCGGCAACGACAAGTGGTCCATCGATCCCAGAGTGATCATCCTGGTCAACACCCCTACACAG
TACAGCATCATGATCCAGAACGTGGACGTGTACGACGAGGGCCCTTACACCTGTAGCGTGCAGACCGACA
ATCACCCCAAGACCAGCAGAGTGCACCTGATCGTTCAGGTCCCACCTCAGATCATGAACATCAGCAGCGA
CATCACCGTGAACGAGGGCAGCTCTGTGACACTGCTGTGTCTGGCCATTGGCAGACCTGAGCCTACCGTG
ACTTGGCGGCACCTGTCTGTGAAAGAAGGCCAGGGCTTTGTCAGCGAGGACGAGTACCTGGAAATCTCCG
ACATCAAGAGGGACCAGAGCGGCGAGTATGAGTGCAGCGCTCTGAATGATGTGGCCGCTCCTGACGTGCG
GAAAGTGAAGATCACAGTGAACTACCCACCTTACATCAGCAAGGCCAAGAATACCGGCGTGTCCGTGGGA
CAGAAGGGCATTCTGTCTTGCGAAGCCTCTGCCGTGCCTATGGCCGAGTTCCAGTGGTTCAAAGAGGAAA
CCAGACTGGCCACCGGCCTGGACGGAATGAGAATCGAGAACAAGGGCAGAATGAGCACCCTGACCTTTTT
CAACGTGTCCGAGAAGGACTACGGCAACTACACCTGTGTGGCCACCAACAAGCTGGGCAACACCAATGCC
AGCATCACACTGTATGGACCTGGCGCCGTGATCGAT
